>Addgene plasmid #222017 | pGEX-PHOSPHO2-TEV-Twin-Strep | addgene full sequence | sequence record 457152 | Addgene NGS Result
TTTAAAACTTCATTTTTAATTTAAAAGGATCTAGGTGAAGATCCTTTTTGATAATCTCATGACCAAAATC
CCTTAACGTGAGTTTTCGTTCCACTGAGCGTCAGACCCCGTAGAAAAGATCAAAGGATCTTCTTGAGATC
CTTTTTTTCTGCGCGTAATCTGCTGCTTGCAAACAAAAAAACCACCGCTACCAGCGGTGGTTTGTTTGCC
GGATCAAGAGCTACCAACTCTTTTTCCGAAGGTAACTGGCTTCAGCAGAGCGCAGATACCAAATACTGTC
CTTCTAGTGTAGCCGTAGTTAGGCCACCACTTCAAGAACTCTGTAGCACCGCCTACATACCTCGCTCTGC
TAATCCTGTTACCAGTGGCTGCTGCCAGTGGCGATAAGTCGTGTCTTACCGGGTTGGACTCAAGACGATA
GTTACCGGATAAGGCGCAGCGGTCGGGCTGAACGGGGGGTTCGTGCACACAGCCCAGCTTGGAGCGAACG
ACCTACACCGAACTGAGATACCTACAGCGTGAGCTATGAGAAAGCGCCACGCTTCCCGAAGGGAGAAAGG
CGGACAGGTATCCGGTAAGCGGCAGGGTCGGAACAGGAGAGCGCACGAGGGAGCTTCCAGGGGGAAACGC
CTGGTATCTTTATAGTCCTGTCGGGTTTCGCCACCTCTGACTTGAGCGTCGATTTTTGTGATGCTCGTCA
GGGGGGCGGAGCCTATGGAAAAACGCCAGCAACGCGGCCTTTTTACGGTTCCTGGCCTTTTGCTGGCCTT
TTGCTCACATGTTCTTTCCTGCGTTATCCCCTGATTCTGTGGATAACCGTATTACCGCCTTTGAGTGAGC
TGATACCGCTCGCCGCAGCCGAACGACCGAGCGCAGCGAGTCAGTGAGCGAGGAAGCGGAAGAGCGCCTG
ATGCGGTATTTTCTCCTTACGCATCTGTGCGGTATTTCACACCGCATAAATTCCGACACCATCGAATGGC
GCAAAACCTTTCGCGGTATGGCATGATAGCGCCCGGAAGAGAGTCAATTCAGGGTGGTGAATGTGAAACC
AGTAACGTTATACGATGTCGCAGAGTATGCCGGTGTCTCTTATCAGACCGTTTCCCGCGTGGTGAACCAG
GCCAGCCACGTTTCTGCGAAAACGCGGGAAAAAGTGGAAGCGGCGATGGCGGAGCTGAATTACATTCCCA
ACCGCGTGGCACAACAACTGGCGGGCAAACAGTCGTTGCTGATTGGCGTTGCCACCTCCAGTCTGGCCCT
GCACGCGCCGTCGCAAATTGTCGCGGCGATTAAATCTCGCGCCGATCAACTGGGTGCCAGCGTGGTGGTG
TCGATGGTAGAACGAAGCGGCGTCGAAGCCTGTAAAGCGGCGGTGCACAATCTTCTCGCGCAACGCGTCA
GTGGGCTGATCATTAACTATCCGCTGGATGACCAGGATGCCATTGCTGTGGAAGCTGCCTGCACTAATGT
TCCGGCGTTATTTCTTGATGTCTCTGACCAGACACCCATCAACAGTATTATTTTCTCCCATGAAGACGGT
ACGCGACTGGGCGTGGAGCATCTGGTCGCATTGGGTCACCAGCAAATCGCGCTGTTAGCGGGCCCATTAA
GTTCTGTCTCGGCGCGTCTGCGTCTGGCTGGCTGGCATAAATATCTCACTCGCAATCAAATTCAGCCGAT
AGCGGAACGGGAAGGCGACTGGAGTGCCATGTCCGGTTTTCAACAAACCATGCAAATGCTGAATGAGGGC
ATCGTTCCCACTGCGATGCTGGTTGCCAACGATCAGATGGCGCTGGGCGCAATGCGCGCCATTACCGAGT
CCGGGCTGCGCGTTGGTGCGGATATCTCGGTAGTGGGATACGACGATACCGAAGACAGCTCATGTTATAT
CCCGCCGTTAACCACCATCAAACAGGATTTTCGCCTGCTGGGGCAAACCAGCGTGGACCGCTTGCTGCAA
CTCTCTCAGGGCCAGGCGGTGAAGGGCAATCAGCTGTTGCCCGTCTCACTGGTGAAAAGAAAAACCACGC
TAGCGCCCAATACGCAAACCGCCTCTCCCCGCGCGTTGGCCGATTCATTAATGCAGCTGGCACGACAGGT
TTCCCGACTGGAAAGCGGGCAGTGAGCGCAACGCAATTAATGTAAGTTAGCTCACTCATTAGGCACCCCA
GGCTTTACACTTTATGCTTCCGGCTCGTATGTTGTGTGGAATTGTGAGCGGATAACAATTTCACACAGGA
AACAGTATTATGAAAATTTTGCTAGTTTTTGACTTTGACAATACAATCATAGATGACAATAGTGACACTT
GGATTGTACAATGTGCTCCCAACAAAAAGCTTCCTATTGAACTACGTGATTCTTATCGAAAAGGATTTTG
GACAGAATTTATGGGCAGAGTCTTTAAGTATTTGGGAGATAAGGGTGTAAGAGAACATGAAATGAAAAGA
GCAGTGACATCATTGCCTTTCACTCCAGGGATGGTGGAACTCTTCAACTTTATAAGAAAGAATAAGGATA
AATTTGACTGCATTATTATTTCAGATTCAAATTCGGTCTTCATAGATTGGGTTTTAGAAGCTGCCAGTTT
TCATGACATATTTGATAAAGTGTTTACAAATCCAGCAGCTTTTAATAGCAATGGTCATCTCACTGTTGAA
AATTATCATACTCATTCTTGCAATAGATGCCCAAAGAATCTTTGCAAAAAGGTAGTTTTGATAGAATTTG
TAGATAAACAGTTACAACAGGGAGTGAATTATACACAAATTGTTTATATTGGTGATGGTGGAAATGATGT
CTGTCCAGTCACCTTTTTAAAGAATGATGATGTTGCCATGCCACGGAAAGGATATACCTTACAGAAAACT
CTTTCCAGAATGTCTCAAAATCTTGAGCCTATGGAATATTCTGTTGTAGTTTGGTCCTCAGGTGTTGATA
TAATTTCTCATTTACAATTTCTAATAAAGGATCTCGAGGAAAACCTCTATTTTCAAGGCGCCACCATGTG
GTCTCATCCCCAGTTCGAAAAAGGTGGTGGAAGTGGTGGGGGCTCAGGAGGATCAGCCTGGTCACACCCT
CAGTTCGAGAAGTGAAGATCTTGACTGACGATCTGCCTCGCGCGTTTCGGTGATGACGGTGAAAACCTCT
GACACATGCAGCTCCCGGAGACGGTCACAGCTTGTCTGTAAGCGGATGCCGGGAGCAGACAAGCCCGTCA
GGGCGCGTCAGCGGGTGTTGGCGGGTGTCGGGGCGCAGCCATGACCCAGTCACGTAGCGATAGCGGAGTG
TATAATTCTTGAAGACGAAAGGGCCTCGTGATACGCCTATTTTTATAGGTTAATGTCATGATAATAATGG
TTTCTTAGACGTCAGGTGGCACTTTTCGGGGAAATGTGCGCGGAACCCCTATTTGTTTATTTTTCTAAAT
ACATTCAAATATGTATCCGCTCATGAGACAATAACCCTGATAAATGCTTCAATAATATTGAAAAAGGAAG
AGTATGAGTATTCAACATTTCCGTGTCGCCCTTATTCCCTTTTTTGCGGCATTTTGCCTTCCTGTTTTTG
CTCACCCAGAAACGCTGGTGAAAGTAAAAGATGCTGAAGATCAGTTGGGTGCACGAGTGGGTTACATCGA
ACTGGATCTCAACAGCGGTAAGATCCTTGAGAGTTTTCGCCCCGAAGAACGTTTTCCAATGATGAGCACT
TTTAAAGTTCTGCTATGTGGCGCGGTATTATCCCGTGTTGACGCCGGGCAAGAGCAACTCGGTCGCCGCA
TACACTATTCTCAGAATGACTTGGTTGAGTACTCACCAGTCACAGAAAAGCATCTTACGGATGGCATGAC
AGTAAGAGAATTATGCAGTGCTGCCATAACCATGAGTGATAACACTGCGGCCAACTTACTTCTGACAACG
ATCGGAGGACCGAAGGAGCTAACCGCTTTTTTGCACAACATGGGGGATCATGTAACTCGCCTTGATCGTT
GGGAACCGGAGCTGAATGAAGCCATACCAAACGACGAGCGTGACACCACGATGCCTGCAGCAATGGCAAC
AACGTTGCGCAAACTATTAACTGGCGAACTACTTACTCTAGCTTCCCGGCAACAATTAATAGACTGGATG
GAGGCGGATAAAGTTGCAGGACCACTTCTGCGCTCGGCCCTTCCGGCTGGCTGGTTTATTGCTGATAAAT
CTGGAGCCGGTGAGCGTGGGTCTCGCGGTATCATTGCAGCACTGGGGCCAGATGGTAAGCCCTCCCGTAT
CGTAGTTATCTACACGACGGGGAGTCAGGCAACTATGGATGAACGAAATAGACAGATCGCTGAGATAGGT
GCCTCACTGATTAAGCATTGGTAACTGTCAGACCAAGTTTACTCATATATACTTTAGATTGA
Features (pLannotate 1.2.2; 13 found; start..end, strand, type, name):
    133..721     +  rep_origin     ori: high-copy-number ColE1/pMB1/pBR322/pUC origin of replication
    907..958     -  misc_feature   bom (fragment): basis of mobility region from pBR322
    965..1042    +  promoter       lacI promoter: lacI
   1043..2125    +  CDS            lacI: lac repressor; lacI; The lac repressor binds to the lac operator to inhibit transcription in E. coli. This inhibition can be relieved by adding lactose or isopropyl-β-D-thiogalactopyranoside (IPTG).
   2138..2159    +  protein_bind   CAP binding site: CAP binding activates transcription in the presence of cAMP. E. coli catabolite activator protein
   2174..2204    +  promoter       lac promoter: promoter for the E. coli lac operon
   2212..2228    +  protein_bind   lac operator: The lac repressor binds to the lac operator to inhibit transcription in E. coli. This inhibition can be relieved by adding lactose or isopropyl-β-D-thiogalactopyranoside (IPTG). lac repressor encoded by lacI
   2250..2972    +  CDS            PHOSPHO2: PHOP2_HUMAN - Experimental evidence at protein level: Swiss-Prot protein existence level 1. Phosphatase that has high activity toward pyridoxal 5'- phosphate (PLP). Also active at much lower level toward pyrophosphate, phosphoethanolamine (PEA), phosphocholine (PCho), phospho-l-tyrosine, fructose-6-phosphate, p-nitrophenyl phosphate, and h-glycerophosphate. From Homo sapiens (Human).
   3021..3037    +  CDS            Twin-Strep-tag (fragment): two Strep-Tag®II moieties connected by a linker for enhanced binding to Strep-Tactin®, an engineered form of streptavidin (Schmidt et al., 2013)
   3113..3152    +  CDS            rop (fragment): Rop protein, which maintains plasmids at low copy number; rop
   3254..3294    +  misc_feature   bom (fragment): basis of mobility region from pBR322
   3399..3503    +  promoter       AmpR promoter: bla
   3504..4364    +  CDS            AmpR: β-lactamase; bla; confers resistance to ampicillin, carbenicillin, and related antibiotics
