[The description below was written by a language model from this plasmid's Addgene catalogue record and pLannotate feature annotations shown in this document.]
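Description:
pGEX-PHOSPHO2-TEV-Twin-Strep is a 4.4 kb bacterial expression plasmid for producing human PHOSPHO2 (phosphatase, orphan 2) in E. coli as a C-terminally tagged fusion protein. It is built on a custom pGEX-derived backbone, pGEX-N-TEV-Twin-Strep, into which a TEV protease recognition site and a Twin-Strep-tag were inserted. No GST coding sequence appears in the annotated features despite the pGEX name, and the small backbone size is consistent with its absence. The plasmid replicates from a high-copy ColE1/pMB1-type origin and is selected with ampicillin through the bla gene under its own promoter. Only short fragments of the pBR322 bom and rop regions remain.

The 723 bp PHOSPHO2 open reading frame was introduced by Gibson assembly with its stop codon removed, so translation continues into the TEV site and then the Twin-Strep-tag, which consists of two Strep-tag II units joined by a flexible glycine/serine linker. The annotation software recognised only a fragment of the tag, but the catalogue entry describes the complete tag. Transcription is driven by the lac promoter with its CAP binding site and lac operator. A plasmid-borne lacI gene supplies repressor, keeping expression off until it is induced with IPTG.

The tag allows affinity capture of the fusion on Strep-Tactin resin, and TEV cleavage can then remove it to leave near-native protein. PHOSPHO2 is annotated as a phosphatase with high activity toward pyridoxal 5'-phosphate and weaker activity on several other phosphorylated substrates. The construct therefore suits preparation of recombinant enzyme for biochemical work, although the record states no purpose beyond expression.
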