Addgene plasmid #222017: pGEX-PHOSPHO2-TEV-Twin-Strep
Purpose: Express human PHOSPHO2 protein (C-terminal Tobacco Etch Virus (TEV) protease cleavable Twin-Strep-fusion protein (ENLYFQGS-WSHPQFEK-(GGGS)2-GGSA-WSHPQFEK)) in E. coli
Depositing lab: Chiaki Murakami. Depositing organization: Chiba University.
Backbone
  Vector backbone: pGEX-N-TEV-Twin-Strep
  Backbone manufacturer: Chiaki Murakami
  Backbone size w/o insert (bp): 3679
  Modifications to backbone: The TEV cleavable site (ENLYFQG) and Twin-strep tag were inserted.
  Vector type: Bacterial Expression
Growth in bacteria
  Bacterial resistance: Ampicillin, 100 μg/mL
  Growth temperature: 37°C
  Growth strain: DH5alpha
  Copy number: Unknown
Gene/Insert
  Gene/Insert name: PHOSPHO2 (alt name: phosphatase, orphan 2)
  Species: H. sapiens (human)
  Insert size (bp): 723
  Mutation: deleted stop codon (TAA)
  GenBank ID: NM_001008489.4
  Entrez Gene: PHOSPHO2
  Promoter: lac promoter
  Tag / fusion protein: TEV cleavable site (C terminal on backbone); Twin-Strep-tag (C terminal on backbone)
  Cloning method: Gibson Cloning
  Sequencing primers: 5′ CATTAGGCACCCCAGGCTTTACACTTTATG; 3′ GCTTACAGACAAGCTGTGACCGTC
Terms and licenses: Academic/Nonprofit Terms; Industry Terms: Not Available to Industry
Depositor comments: Expression Conditions: OD600: approximately 0.5~0.8 IPTG: approximately 0.5 mM 37°C, 3 h
How to cite: pGEX-PHOSPHO2-TEV-Twin-Strep was a gift from Chiaki Murakami (Addgene plasmid # 222017 ; http://n2t.net/addgene:222017 ; RRID:Addgene_222017)
